>Addgene plasmid #148326 | pT7-V5-SBP-C1-HsYTHDF3_AB | addgene full sequence | sequence record 396937 | Addgene NGS Result
TAGTTATTAATAGTAATCAATTACGGGGTCATTAGTTCATAGCCCATATATGGAGTTCCGCGTTACATAA
CTTACGGTAAATGGCCCGCCTGGCTGACCGCCCAACGACCCCCGCCCATTGACGTCAATAATGACGTATG
TTCCCATAGTAACGCCAATAGGGACTTTCCATTGACGTCAATGGGTGGAGTATTTACGGTAAACTGCCCA
CTTGGCAGTACATCAAGTGTATCATATGCCAAGTACGCCCCCTATTGACGTCAATGACGGTAAATGGCCC
GCCTGGCATTATGCCCAGTACATGACCTTATGGGACTTTCCTACTTGGCAGTACATCTACGTATTAGTCA
TCGCTATTACCATGGTGATGCGGTTTTGGCAGTACATCAATGGGCGTGGATAGCGGTTTGACTCACGGGG
ATTTCCAAGTCTCCACCCCATTGACGTCAATGGGAGTTTGTTTTGGCACCAAAATCAACGGGACTTTCCA
AAATGTCGTAACAACTCCGCCCCATTGACGCAAATGGGCGGTAGGCGTGTACGGTGGGAGGTCTATATAA
GCAGAGCTCTCTGGCTAACTAGAGAACCCACTGCTTACTGGCTTATCGAAATTAATACGACTCACTATAG
GGAGACCCAAGCTCTAGCGCTACCGGTCGCCACCATGGGTAAGCCTATCCCTAACCCTCTCCTCGGTCTC
GATTCTACGCCCGGAAGCGGTAGCGGTACGATGGACGAGAAGACCACCGGCTGGGGGGGCGGCCACGTGG
TGGAGGGCCTGGCCGGCGAGCTGGAGCAGCTGCGGGCCAGGCTGGAGCACCACCCTCAGGGCCAGCGGGA
GCCCAGATCTCGAGCAATGTCAGCCACTAGCGTGGATCAGAGACCTAAAGGGCAAGGAAATAAAGTTTCA
GTACAAAACGGTTCGATTCATCAAAAAGATGCTGTAAATGATGATGATTTTGAGCCATACTTAAGTAGCC
AGACAAATCAGAGTAACAGCTATCCACCAATGTCAGATCCATACATGCCTAGTTACTATGCTCCATCCAT
TGGATTTCCATATTCTCTTGGGGAAGCAGCGTGGTCCACAGCTGGAGACCAGCCTATGCCATATCTGACA
ACCTATGGACAAATGAGTAATGGAGAACATCACTATATACCAGATGGTGTATTTAGTCAACCTGGGGCAT
TAGGAAATACCCCTCCATTTCTTGGTCAACATGGATTTAACTTTTTTCCTGGTAATGCTGATTTCTCTAC
ATGGGGGACAAGTGGATCTCAGGGACAATCAACACAAAGTTCTGCTTATAGTAGCAGTTATGGCTATCCA
CCTAGTTCTCTTGGGAGAGCTATTACTGATGGACAGGCTGGATTTGGCAATGATACTTTGAGTAAGGTGC
CTGGCATTAGCAGTATTGAGCAAGGCATGACTGGACTGAAAATTGGTGGTGACCTGACAGCTGCAGTGAC
AAAAACTGTAGGTACAGCTTTGAGCAGCAGTGGTATGACTAGCATTGCAACCAATAGTGTGCCCCCAGTT
AGCAGTGCAGCACCTAAACCAACCTCCTGGGCTGCCATTGCCAGAAAGCCTGCCAAACCTCAACCGAAAC
TTAAACCCAAGGGCAATGTGGGAATTGGGGGTTCTGCTGTACCACCACCTCCTATAAAACACAACATGAA
TATTGGAACTTGGGATGAAAAAGGGTCAGTGGTAAAGGCTCCACCAACCCAACCAGTTCTGCCTCCTCAA
ACTATAATCCAGCAGCCTCAGCCATTAATTCAACCACCACCATTGGTGCAAAGCCAACTGCCTCAACAGC
AGCCTCAACCACCACAACCACAGCAGCAACAAGGACCTCAGCCACAGGCCCAGCCTCACCAAGTGCAGCC
TCAACAGCAGCAGCTGCAGAATCGCTGGGTAGCTCCTCGTAACAGGGGAGCAGGCTTCAACCAGAACAAT
GGAGCGGGCAGTGAAAACTTTGGTTTAGGTGTTGTACCTGTCAGTGCTTCACCTTCTAGTGTAGAAGTGC
ATCCCGTGCTGGAAAAGCTAAAGGCCATAAACAACTATAATCCCAAAGACTTTGATTGGAATCTGAAGAA
TGGACGTGTGTTTATAATTAAAAGCTACTCTGAGGATGACATACATCGTTCCATTAAATACTCTATCTGG
TGTAGTACTGAGCATGGTAATAAGCGTTTGGATGCAGCTTACCGTTCCCTGAATGGGAAAGGCCCACTCT
ATTTACTCTTCAGTGTGAATGGCAGTGGACATTTTTGTGGAGTGGCTGAAATGAAGTCTGTTGTGGACTA
TAATGCGTATGCTGGTGTCTGGTCTCAGGATAAGTGGAAGGGCAAATTTGAAGTTAAATGGATCTTTGTC
AAAGATGTTCCCAATAACCAATTACGGCATATTCGCTTAGAAAATAATGACAACAAACCGGTTACCAATT
CAAGGGACACTCAAGAGGTACCCCTAGAAAAAGCTAAGCAAGTGCTTAAAATAATTGCTACTTTCAAGCA
TACCACCTCAATCTTTGATGACTTTGCACATTATGAAAAGCGTCAAGAAGAGGAGGAAGCCATGCGTAGG
GAGAGAAATAGAAACAAACAATAACCGCGGGCCCGGGATCCACCGGATCTAGATAACTGATCATAATCAG
CCATACCACATTTGTAGAGGTTTTACTTGCTTTAAAAAACCTCCCACACCTCCCCCTGAACCTGAAACAT
AAAATGAATGCAATTGTTGTTGTTAACTTGTTTATTGCAGCTTATAATGGTTACAAATAAAGCAATAGCA
TCACAAATTTCACAAATAAAGCATTTTTTTCACTGCATTCTAGTTGTGGTTTGTCCAAACTCATCAATGT
ATCTTAACGCGTAAATTGTAAGCGTTAATATTTTGTTAAAATTCGCGTTAAATTTTTGTTAAATCAGCTC
ATTTTTTAACCAATAGGCCGAAATCGGCAAAATCCCTTATAAATCAAAAGAATAGACCGAGATAGGGT
[37 nt withheld, positions 3009-3045]
AAAGAACGTGGACTCCAACGTCAAAGG
[49 nt withheld, positions 3073-3121]
T
[91 nt withheld, positions 3123-3213]
G
[124 nt withheld, positions 3215-3338]
CAGGTGGCACTTTTCGGGGAAATGTGCGCGGAACCCCTATTTGTTTATTTTTCTAAATACATTCAAATAT
GTATCCGCTCATGAGACAATAACCCTGATAAATGCTTCAATAATATTGAAAAAGGAAGAGTCCTGAGGCG
GAAAGAACCAGCTGTGGAATGTGTGTCAGTTAGGGTGTGGAAAGTCCCCAGGCTCCCCAGCAGGCAGAAG
TATGCAAAGCATGCATCTCAATTAGTCAGCAACCAGGTGTGGAAAGTCCCCAGGCTCCCCAGCAGGCAGA
AGTATGCAAAGCATGCATCTCAATTAGTCAGCAACCATAGTCCCGCCCCTAACTCCGCCCATCCCGCCCC
TAACTCCGCCCAGTTCCGCCCATTCTCCGCCCCATGGCTGACTAATTTTTTTTATTTATGCAGAGGCCGA
GGCCGCCTCGGCCTCTGAGCTATTCCAGAAGTAGTGAGGAGGCTTTTTTGGAGGCCTAGGCTTTTGCAAA
GATCGATCAAGAGACAGGATGAGGATCGTTTCGCATGATTGAACAAGATGGATTGCACGCAGGTTCTCCG
GCCGCTTGGGTGGAGAGGCTATTCGGCTATGACTGGGCACAACAGACAATCGGCTGCTCTGATGCCGCCG
TGTTCCGGCTGTCAGCGCAGGGGCGCCCGGTTCTTTTTGTCAAGACCGACCTGTCCGGTGCCCTGAATGA
ACTGCAAGACGAGGCAGCGCGGCTATCGTGGCTGGCCACGACGGGCGTTCCTTGCGCAGCTGTGCTCGAC
GTTGTCACTGAAGCGGGAAGGGACTGGCTGCTATTGGGCGAAGTGCCGGGGCAGGATCTCCTGTCATCTC
ACCTTGCTCCTGCCGAGAAAGTATCCATCATGGCTGATGCAATGCGGCGGCTGCATACGCTTGATCCGGC
TACCTGCCCATTCGACCACCAAGCGAAACATCGCATCGAGCGAGCACGTACTCGGATGGAAGCCGGTCTT
GTCGATCAGGATGATCTGGACGAAGAGCATCAGGGGCTCGCGCCAGCCGAACTGTTCGCCAGGCTCAAGG
CGAGCATGCCCGACGGCGAGGATCTCGTCGTGACCCATGGCGATGCCTGCTTGCCGAATATCATGGTGGA
AAATGGCCGCTTTTCTGGATTCATCGACTGTGGCCGGCTGGGTGTGGCGGACCGCTATCAGGACATAGCG
TTGGCTACCCGTGATATTGCTGAAGAGCTTGGCGGCGAATGGGCTGACCGCTTCCTCGTGCTTTACGGTA
TCGCCGCTCCCGATTCGCAGCGCATCGCCTTCTATCGCCTTCTTGACGAGTTCTTCTGAGCGGGACTCTG
GGGTTCGAAATGACCGACCAAGCGACGCCCAACCTGCCATCACGAGATTTCGATTCCACCGCCGCCTTCT
ATGAAAGGTTGGGCTTCGGAATCGTTTTCCGGGACGCCGGCTGGATGATCCTCCAGCGCGGGGATCTCAT
GCTGGAGTTCTTCGCCCACCCTAGGGGGAGGCTAACTGAAACACGGAAGGAGACAATACCGGAAGGAACC
CGCGCTATGACGGCAATAAAAAGACAGAATAAAACGCACGGTGTTGGGTCGTTTGTTCATAAACGCGGGG
TTCGGTCCCAGGGCTGGCACTCTGTCGATACCCCACCGAGACCCCATTGGGGCCAATACGCCCGCGTTTC
TTCCTTTTCCCCACCCCACCCCCCAAGTTCGGGTGAAGGCCCAGGGCTCGCAGCCAACGTCGGGGCGGCA
GGCCCTGCCATAGCCTCAGGTTACTCATATATACTTTAGATTGATTTAAAACTTCATTTTTAATTTAAAA
GGATCTAGGTGAAGATCCTTTTTGATAATCTCATGACCAAAATCCCTTAACGTGAGTTTTCGTTCCACTG
AGCGTCAGACCCCGTAGAAAAGATCAAAGGATCTTCTTGAGATCCTTTTTTTCTGCGCGTAATCTGCTGC
TTGCAAACAAAAAAACCACCGCTACCAGCGGTGGTTTGTTTGCCGGATCAAGAGCTACCAACTCTTTTTC
CGAAGGTAACTGGCTTCAGCAGAGCGCAGATACCAAATACTGTTCTTCTAGTGTAGCCGTAGTTAGGCCA
CCACTTCAAGAACTCTGTAGCACCGCCTACATACCTCGCTCTGCTAATCCTGTTACCAGTGGCTGCTGCC
AGTGGCGATAAGTCGTGTCTTACCGGGTTGGACTCAAGACGATAGTTACCGGATAAGGCGCAGCGGTCGG
GCTGAACGGGGGGTTCGTGCACACAGCCCAGCTTGGAGCGAACGACCTACACCGAACTGAGATACCTACA
GCGTGAGCTATGAGAAAGCGCCACGCTTCCCGAAGGGAGAAAGGCGGACAGGTATCCGGTAAGCGGCAGG
GTCGGAACAGGAGAGCGCACGAGGGAGCTTCCAGGGGGAAACGCCTGGTATCTTTATAGTCCTGTCGGGT
TTCGCCACCTCTGACTTGAGCGTCGATTTTTGTGATGCTCGTCAGGGGGGCGGAGCCTATGGAAAAACGC
CAGCAACGCGGCCTTTTTACGGTTCCTGGCCTTTTGCTGGCCTTTTGCTCACATGTTCTTTCCTGCGTTA
TCCCCTGATTCTGTGGATAACCGTATTACCGCCATGCAT
Features (pLannotate 1.2.2; 18 found; start..end, strand, type, name):
     61..364     +  enhancer       CMV enhancer: human cytomegalovirus immediate early enhancer
    365..568     +  promoter       CMV promoter: human cytomegalovirus (CMV) immediate early promoter
    564..597     +  LTR            5' LTR (truncated) (fragment): truncated 5' long terminal repeat (LTR) from HIV-1
    613..631     +  promoter       T7 promoter: promoter for bacteriophage T7 RNA polymerase
    668..709     +  CDS            V5 tag: epitope tag from simian virus 5
    731..844     +  CDS            SBP: streptavidin-binding peptide selected from a peptide library; binds streptavidin with nanomolar affinity (Keefe et al., 2001)
    857..2611    +  CDS            YTHDF3: YTHD3_HUMAN - Experimental evidence at protein level: Swiss-Prot protein existence level 1. Has some antiviral activity against HIV-1 virus: incorporated into HIV-1 particles in a nucleocapsid-dependent manner and reduces viral infectivity in the next cycle of infection (PubMed:32053707). May interfere with this early step of the viral life cycle by binding to N6-methyladenosine (m6A) modified sites on the HIV-1 RNA genome (PubMed:32053707). From Homo sapiens (Human).
   2614..2636    +  misc_feature   MCS (fragment): multiple cloning site
   2648..2732    +  CDS            large T antigen (fragment): large T antigen from SV40 (simian virus 40)
   2755..2876    +  polyA_signal   SV40 poly(A) signal: SV40 polyadenylation signal
   2910..3338    -  rep_origin     f1 ori (sequence partly withheld): f1 bacteriophage origin of replication; arrow indicates direction of (+) strand synthesis
   3365..3469    +  promoter       AmpR promoter: bla
   3471..3828    +  promoter       SV40 promoter: SV40 enhancer and early promoter
   3863..4657    +  CDS            NeoR/KanR: aminoglycoside phosphotransferase from Tn5; aph(3')-II (or nptII); confers resistance to neomycin, kanamycin, and G418 (Geneticin®)
   4678..4830    +  CDS            ble (fragment): BLE_KLEPN - Experimental evidence at protein level: Swiss-Prot protein existence level 1. Binding protein with a strong affinity to the bleomycin family of antibiotics. Binds to CL990; an antimitotic-antibiotic compound. From Klebsiella pneumoniae.
   4889..4936    +  polyA_signal   HSV TK poly(A) signal: herpes simplex virus thymidine kinase polyadenylation signal (Cole and Stacy, 1985)
   5027..5043    -  polyA_signal   bGH poly(A) signal (fragment): bovine growth hormone polyadenylation signal
   5265..5853    +  rep_origin     ori: high-copy-number ColE1/pMB1/pBR322/pUC origin of replication
