[The description below was written by a language model from this plasmid's Addgene catalogue record and pLannotate feature annotations shown in this document.]
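Description:
pT7-V5-SBP-C1-HsYTHDF3_AB is a 5,967-nt mammalian expression plasmid encoding human YTHDF3, a reader protein that binds N6-methyladenosine (m6A)-modified RNA. The catalogue lists the backbone as unknown. It is propagated in E. coli at high copy from a ColE1/pUC-type origin and selected with kanamycin. The resistance gene is the Tn5 NeoR/KanR aminoglycoside phosphotransferase, placed behind tandem bacterial (AmpR/bla) and SV40 early promoters and followed by an HSV TK polyadenylation signal. This arrangement lets one gene give kanamycin resistance in bacteria and, in principle, G418 resistance in mammalian cells. An f1 origin is also present, which can support single-stranded DNA production.

The expression cassette is driven by the CMV immediate-early enhancer and promoter. A T7 promoter lies just downstream of it, which would also permit transcription by T7 RNA polymerase, for example in vitro. The coding region begins with a V5 epitope tag, followed by a streptavidin-binding peptide (SBP) and then the YTHDF3 open reading frame, so both tags sit at the N-terminus of the protein. A residual multiple cloning site and the SV40 polyadenylation signal follow the insert. V5 allows immunodetection or immunoprecipitation, while SBP binds streptavidin with nanomolar affinity and suits pulldown of the protein and its partners, although the record states only mammalian expression as the purpose. Several short annotated fragments (HIV-1 LTR, SV40 large T antigen, ble, bGH poly(A)) are probably partial matches or backbone remnants rather than functional elements.
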