Addgene plasmid #148326: pT7-V5-SBP-C1-HsYTHDF3_AB
Purpose: Mammalian Expression of HsYTHDF3
Depositing lab: Elisa Izaurralde. Depositing organization: Max Planck Institute for Developmental Biology.
Backbone
  Vector backbone: Unknown
  Vector type: Mammalian Expression
Growth in bacteria
  Bacterial resistance: Kanamycin, 50 μg/mL
  Growth temperature: 37°C
  Growth strain: DH5alpha
  Copy number: High Copy
Gene/Insert
  Gene/Insert name: HsYTHDF3
  Species: H. sapiens (human)
  Entrez Gene: YTHDF3 (a.k.a. DF3)
  Cloning method: Unknown
Terms and licenses: Academic/Nonprofit Terms; Industry Terms: Not Available to Industry
Depositor comments: Plasmids from this collection were made available to the research community and donated after the lab closed. Please note that the sequence provided by the depositing laboratory may be theoretical/predicted or based on Sanger sequencing results. There may be discrepancies between sequencing results obtained by Addgene and the depositor sequence. If an Addgene verified sequence is not available, please contact before placing your order to request that our lab fully sequence the plasmid.
How to cite: pT7-V5-SBP-C1-HsYTHDF3_AB was a gift from Elisa Izaurralde (Addgene plasmid # 148326 ; http://n2t.net/addgene:148326 ; RRID:Addgene_148326)
